>Addgene plasmid #97132 | Tol2-lyzC-microRNA 727-Dendra2 | addgene full sequence | sequence record 182761 | Addgene NGS Result
TTTTTAAATTAAAAAAAAACATTTTTATTAAACCACTTGTGACTAAACCTTTTTTAGTTATTCTATTTTG
TGACGAGTCTGAATGGCCAAAGTACTCTTGAATCCAAAATCTTTATAGTAAAATGTTTAATCTTACTTGC
AGTGTTGGGTATAATTTGTAACAAAGTTGAATTCCATATCTGCTGAGTGAAAAAGTAAAGTAAGAGATTG
CTGTAAATATTTAGGTTATTTATTTATTAATACAATATAGAAAGTAACAAAACACAATGTAAAAAATCAA
TAAAGAAAGTAAATATTAAAAGTAATGATAAACTAATGATGTAAACAATATTAGCAACAAAGTTTGTACA
ATTCAGGGAGGGTAAAGAATTTCACCTAATAGTCAAACTCTGTATTAAATAATATAAAATCTTTGTTCTT
AGTCTGAAGAGGAGACTGTGAGAGAAAGCTTACTGGTTGTTAAATTAGAAAATTTGTAACTTGCAGATTA
AAATGATTTAAATAATTTTATAAAGGCCATGTTTGAAACAAATGTAAAAACATAATAAATGTTAAGAATT
TCAGATATTGAGATTTTACAATTTAAAAAAAGCAATAAAGTAATAGCAGAGACCTACACTCTTAAAGTAA
ATTACCCAACTCTGCTTACTAGTAACTTTTGGAATAGTTACTAGTATCCATTGAACAAATACTAGAATCT
AATTAAATTGTGTGAGTGTCCAATGAAAAGATTCTTGTATTTAAAACAGTACCAGTATCTATATATGTAC
AAAATTTAGTGCTAGCAAAATGCAAATAAATACTACTGCATATAATGGATTGCATTGTAAATCGACTCGC
CATAATACATTTATTTCCTATTTTTACTTTTAACAAAAAATAAGTTCACTGAGTATTTCATGTCATTAAA
TCGCATTAAACCTCTTGCATGCTTTATGTACACTAGTGCAGTTCGCTAAATGACCACCGGTGTCACTAAT
AACACGATCGTTTCTGAATTCTGCATTAAACGCCATTTATACGTTGCTCTTATTAGTAAACAATTTCTCC
ATCATGAGCTCGACCAGTATTGCATATTTCATCCTCTTAAATCCAGAGTTGTTTCTTTTAATCACTTTCT
CTTCATGATAAAAGCAGTTTTTGGTTTTCAGAAGTTTACAACAAACCCAGTCAGTTATTGCCTCAGCAAA
CACTGGAGCAACTGCACACTTGTGAAAAGCTTCTTGCGAAACACAAACCTTTCTCTGGACTTATAAATAA
AGGCATTCAGCAGCTCCACCATACACCTCCACTGGTCTTGATAAAGCAGATATCAGCAGTGATACAGGTA
CCGCCACCATGGATGAGGAAATCGCTGCCCTGGTCGTTGACAACGGCTCCGGTATGTGCAAAGCCGGTTT
TGCTGGAGATGATGCCCCTCGTGCTGTTTTCCCCTCCATTGTTGGACGACCCAGACATCAGGTACATTTA
ATAAACCATCCTAATAACATGTTAATCATATTGAACCACATTAAACTCTCATTTGTGCATTTTACATCTT
TTAAAACCGATTTATATTCGTTTTTAGATAATGAAGTTTATTAAAGTGTTAATTCACAGCTTTATTGCTT
GTTTTGAGAATCTGCTTGCATAAGTGATTTTTAAACTTGATCTGATTTTCGTTTGTTTCGAAGTTCTTCA
GCTTTGAAAGTCAGATCTTCAATTCACAGCCATGCCATAGTTTTAGGATACAGTATAAGTAGACGAATTG
GGATGCATCGTAGATTTTATGCTGTGTTTGTTATGGTTTTTCAGTGGTAGAGATTTTCAGAGTATTATTA
GGGTTATAGTCAGTGTCAGGTTTATTTATCGTCAGCGTGATGGGCAAAAAACAGCTGGCAGTACGGGCTT
CCTGAACTTGTACACATGCCATTGTGTTTGTAATTTCTTTGCGCTTTCCTTCTGTATGGATTTGAGCTTC
TGCTCCAAACAGTTGCTTGAGATAAGAGTGAAGATGAAGACTTGGCGAAACGGGTTTTTCCAGTCACCTG
TATGTCATTTTCAGTCTTCAATTCCTCCCAGCCCGTACCCATCGAAACTGTGAGTTGAGGCGAGTTGAAG
ACTTAAAGTGCTGTACAGATTCAAGTATCTGCTCGGCATGTGTCGATATGACCAACGGAAATTGAAAGAC
AGCGAAAATGGAAAAATATATACTGTATATATACAGTCAGTTTTGCAGTGGCAAAGCCCCTGAAGTGGTG
AGTAAATAACTGTACTGTTATACAGGACGAGTTCAGGAGCTAGCCAACTGCTGTTACTCTCGCCCAGAAA
TCTGCGCCAACATGGACACACCCAGTGGAGCAAGCCATCTGATTTTCATGGTCAGATTGTAAAGAAGCAA
TTACTCTTGGACAGTTTAAGCAGAAAAGCCACCAAGTCAAGTCACTGGTCATATGATGAACTCGAAGATC
TAATAAAAGTTAATTTAAGCGTTCATTACAATAAATTCAAGTGAATCTGTTTTAAGCTAGCCTTTAACGT
TTTTAAATTCCTTCAAACAAATTAGTTCCTCTTTGCAGTTCCTCATTTCTCGGTGAGCTGGTGCTTTAAT
CCCTTTACTTTTTCTTCCTCTAGGGAGTGATGGTTGGCATGGGACGAATTAATTCCTGCAGCCCGGGGGT
ACCGGTCGCCACCATGAACACCCCGGGAATTAACCTGATCAAGGAGGACATGCGCGTGAAGGTGCACATG
GAGGGCAACGTGAACGGCCACGCCTTCGTGATCGAGGGCGAGGGCAAGGGCAAGCCCTACGAGGGCACCC
AGACCGCCAACCTGACCGTGAAGGAGGGCGCCCCCCTGCCCTTCAGCTACGACATCCTGACCACCGCCGT
GCACTACGGCAACCGGGTGTTCACCAAGTACCCCGAGGACATCCCCGACTACTTCAAGCAGAGCTTCCCC
GAGGGCTACAGCTGGGAGCGCACCATGACCTTCGAGGACAAGGGCATCTGCACCATCCGCAGCGACATCA
GCCTGGAGGGCGACTGCTTCTTCCAGAACGTGCGCTTCAAGGGCACCAACTTCCCCCCCAACGGCCCCGT
GATGCAGAAGAAAACCCTGAAGTGGGAGCCCAGCACCGAGAAGCTGCACGTGCGCGACGGCCTGCTGGTG
GGCAACATCAACATGGCCCTGCTGCTGGAGGGCGGCGGCCACTACCTGTGCGACTTCAAGACCACCTACA
AGGCCAAGAAGGTGGTGCAGCTGCCCGACGCCCACTTCGTGGACCACCGCATCGAGATCCTGGGCAACGA
CAGCGACTACAACAAGGTGAAGCTGTACGAGCACGCCGTGGCCCGCTACAGCCCCCTGCCCAGCCAGGTG
TGGTAATCTAGATCATAATCAGCCATACCACATTTGTAGAGGTTTTACTTGCTTTAAAAAACCTCCCACA
CCTCCCCCTGAACCTGAAACATAAAATGAATGCAATTGTTGTTGTTAACTTGTTTATTGCAGCTTATAAT
GGTTACAAATAAAGCAATAGCATCACAAATTTCACAAATAAAGCATTTTTTTCACTGCATTCTAGTTGTG
GTTTGTCCAAACTCATCAATGTATCTTAAGGCGTAAATTGTAAGCGTTAATATTTTGTTAAAATTCGCGT
TAAATTTTTGTTAAATCAGCTCATTTTTTAACCAATAGGCCGAAATCGGCGGATCCTGCGGCCGCAAGGG
AAAATAGAATGAAGTGATCTCCAAAAAATAAGTACTTTTTGACTGTAAATAAAATTGTAAGGAGTAAAAA
GTACTTTTTTTTCTAAAAAAATGTAATTAAGTAAAAGTAAAAGTATTGATTTTTAATTGTACTCAAGTAA
AGTAAAAATCCCCAAAAATAATACTTAAGTACAGTAATCAAGTAAAATTACTCAAGTACTTTACACCTCT
GGTTCTTGACCCCCTACCTTCAGCAAGCCCAGCAGATCCACTAGATCTTTTGTTCCCTTTAGTGAGGGTT
AATTGCGCGCTTGGCGTAATCATGGTCATAGCTGTTTCCTGTGTGAAATTGTTATCCGCTCACAATTCCA
CACAACATACGAGCCGGAAGCATAAAGTGTAAAGCCTGGGGTGCCTAATGAGTGAGCTAACTCACATTAA
TTGCGTTGCGCTCACTGCCCGCTTTCCAGTCGGGAAACCTGTCGTGCCAGCTGCATTAATGAATCGGCCA
ACGCGCGGGGAGAGGCGGTTTGCGTATTGGGCGCTCTTCCGCTTCCTCGCTCACTGACTCGCTGCGCTCG
GTCGTTCGGCTGCGGCGAGCGGTATCAGCTCACTCAAAGGCGGTAATACGGTTATCCACAGAATCAGGGG
ATAACGCAGGAAAGAACATGTGAGCAAAAGGCCAGCAAAAGGCCAGGAACCGTAAAAAGGCCGCGTTGCT
GGCGTTTTTCCATAGGCTCCGCCCCCCTGACGAGCATCACAAAAATCGACGCTCAAGTCAGAGGTGGCGA
AACCCGACAGGACTATAAAGATACCAGGCGTTTCCCCCTGGAAGCTCCCTCGTGCGCTCTCCTGTTCCGA
CCCTGCCGCTTACCGGATACCTGTCCGCCTTTCTCCCTTCGGGAAGCGTGGCGCTTTCTCATAGCTCACG
CTGTAGGTATCTCAGTTCGGTGTAGGTCGTTCGCTCCAAGCTGGGCTGTGTGCACGAACCCCCCGTTCAG
CCCGACCGCTGCGCCTTATCCGGTAACTATCGTCTTGAGTCCAACCCGGTAAGACACGACTTATCGCCAC
TGGCAGCAGCCACTGGTAACAGGATTAGCAGAGCGAGGTATGTAGGCGGTGCTACAGAGTTCTTGAAGTG
GTGGCCTAACTACGGCTACACTAGAAGAACAGTATTTGGTATCTGCGCTCTGCTGAAGCCAGTTACCTTC
GGAAAAAGAGTTGGTAGCTCTTGATCCGGCAAACAAACCACCGCTGGTAGCGGTGGTTTTTTTGTTTGCA
AGCAGCAGATTACGCGCAGAAAAAAAGGATCTCAAGAAGATCCTTTGATCTTTTCTACGGGGTCTGACGC
TCAGTGGAACGAAAACTCACGTTAAGGGATTTTGGTCATGAGATTATCAAAAAGGATCTTCACCTAGATC
CTTTTAAATTAAAAATGAAGTTTTAAATCAATCTAAAGTATATATGAGTAAACTTGGTCTGACAGTTACC
AATGCTTAATCAGTGAGGCACCTATCTCAGCGATCTGTCTATTTCGTTCATCCATAGTTGCCTGACTCCC
CGTCGTGTAGATAACTACGATACGGGAGGGCTTACCATCTGGCCCCAGTGCTGCAATGATACCGCGAGAC
CCACGCTCACCGGCTCCAGATTTATCAGCAATAAACCAGCCAGCCGGAAGGGCCGAGCGCAGAAGTGGTC
CTGCAACTTTATCCGCCTCCATCCAGTCTATTAATTGTTGCCGGGAAGCTAGAGTAAGTAGTTCGCCAGT
TAATAGTTTGCGCAACGTTGTTGCCATTGCTACAGGCATCGTGGTGTCACGCTCGTCGTTTGGTATGGCT
TCATTCAGCTCCGGTTCCCAACGATCAAGGCGAGTTACATGATCCCCCATGTTGTGCAAAAAAGCGGTTA
GCTCCTTCGGTCCTCCGATCGTTGTCAGAAGTAAGTTGGCCGCAGTGTTATCACTCATGGTTATGGCAGC
ACTGCATAATTCTCTTACTGTCATGCCATCCGTAAGATGCTTTTCTGTGACTGGTGAGTACTCAACCAAG
TCATTCTGAGAATAGTGTATGCGGCGACCGAGTTGCTCTTGCCCGGCGTCAATACGGGATAATACCGCGC
CACATAGCAGAACTTTAAAAGTGCTCATCATTGGAAAACGTTCTTCGGGGCGAAAACTCTCAAGGATCTT
ACCGCTGTTGAGATCCAGTTCGATGTAACCCACTCGTGCACCCAACTGATCTTCAGCATCTTTTACTTTC
ACCAGCGTTTCTGGGTGAGCAAAAACAGGAAGGCAAAATGCCGCAAAAAAGGGAATAAGGGCGACACGGA
AATGTTGAATACTCATACTCTTCCTTTTTCAATATTATTGAAGCATTTATCAGGGTTATTGTCTCATGAG
CGGATACATATTTGAATGTATTTAGAAAAATAAACAAATAGGGGTTCCGCGCACATTTCCCCGAAAAGTG
CCACCTAAATTGTAAGCGTTAATATTTTGTTAAAATTCGCGTTAAATTTTTGTTAAATCAGCTCATTTTT
TAACCAATAGGCCGAAATCGGCAAAATCCCTTATAAATCAAAAGAATAGACCGAGATAGGGT
[37 nt withheld, positions 6293-6329]
AAAGAACGTGGACTCCAACGTCAAAGG
[49 nt withheld, positions 6357-6405]
T
[91 nt withheld, positions 6407-6497]
CACAATGACGGCTACTACATGGTGCCATTCCTTCCTCTTTATAGGAATGGAGACTACCTCCTGTCCAACA
ATGCTCTTGGATACGAGTACGCCTACCTGTTGGACCCAGGTCATTGCACAACACCAGAAATGCCCTCTGA
TCTGCAAAAGACGTGAATATCTGTTCAGACACCCATATCCACTCTGTTCCACACAGGTCAGAGGTTTGTC
CAGGAGTTCTTGACAGAGGTGTAAAAAGTACTCAAAAATTTTACTCAAGTGAAAGTACAAGTACTTAGGG
AAAATTTTACTCAATTAAAAGTAAAAGTATCTGGCTAGAATCTTACTTGAGTAAAAGTAAAAAAGTACTC
CATTAAAATTGTACTTGAGTATTAAGGAAGTAAAAGGCTAGCAAGATCTGCTCGAGATACATTTGATTAG
AAGAGTTTGACTTGGGTTGATTATAGCAAATAGTGGAACACAAACAGATTTTGAAATATTCTTGCAAATT
TATTTATTAAATCCATTCAAATATTGTCATTTTTTGTACTGTGTAATTTATATTGATTTGCTCATACAAT
ATTTACATTTCGCTTAAACAATACACTATTATTTATATTTAAAAATAGCTATATATAAATCAAATGTATA
GCTCTTTTTTACACAATTAATCAAAGCTAAAATATTTGTCACACAAATACAGTAAGCCACTTCACAATGA
TATCTTCAAAATCTGTGCTTGACTGAATCATTTCATTTATTGTTTTGTAATTCACATTATACCTTACGTT
CTCCAGGCACAGTTTGAATTGTTGATAAATGAAGATAATACATCTGATTTAATTAGTCTCCTTTGTTTAT
AATAACTTTAATCTAATTTGATAGTAATAATTCCAGCAATACATCCATTACAATAAAAATCGCTTTTTTA
TTTTGCACATTAGTTTGCCGGTATTTGTTTAAAGTTTCACCATACTTTTAAATCATGTGCTATTTGAAAA
GGGCTGTTATGACTGGAATTAAATGTTTTTTTTTATATCAGTGTTTTAGATTGAAGTACAATATTTATAG
GTAAAATTCACCAGCATATGCTTAAAGATAGCCATGCTCCAGGTCCTTGTGTCCTTCTAAGGTCTGTTTG
TGGTTTAAGCTGTTTGTTGACACACGCTTGTCATCTCCATTTTTCTGTGAAGTTATTGTCAGTTTATTGC
ACACTGGGTTGCATTAAGCTGCAGTTTTTTCACAACAGTTTTCCACATTGTAACAGTCAGTCTCCAAATT
ATTCCATCAGTCCTCAAATTTAGTCATTTGAGGCCATGAAAACACTTAAAACTACATGAAGGTAGTTTGG
CATTAGGTTTTAGACTTGTTCTTGTTTGGCATATTGCAACCTGTGTAAAAATGATTTGATTTTTATTTTT
TTTTTTTTTTTTTCAGAAAGAAACGGTCCAAAAAGAGTTATGTGAACATTTATCCATGTGTTTAATGT
Features (pLannotate 1.2.2; 16 found; start..end, strand, type, name):
   1339..1461    +  CDS            actba (fragment): ACTB1_DANRE - Also known as bact, bactin1, bactzf. Experimental evidence at protein level: Swiss-Prot protein existence level 1. Actin is a highly conserved protein that polymerizes to produce filaments that form cross-linked networks in the cytoplasm of cells. Actin exists in both monomeric (G-actin) and polymeric (F-actin) forms, both forms playing key functions, such as cell motility and contraction. In addition to their role in the cytoplasmic cytoskeleton, G- and F-actin also localize in the nucleus, and regulate gene transcription and motility and repair of damaged DNA. From Danio rerio
   2641..2659    -  misc_feature   MCS (fragment): pBluescript multiple cloning site
   2674..3363    +  CDS            Dendra2: Dendra2 is a photoconvertible green fluorescent protein published in 2006, derived from Dendronephthya sp.. It has high acid sensitivity.
   3371..3454    +  CDS            large T antigen (fragment): large T antigen from SV40 (simian virus 40)
   3477..3598    +  polyA_signal   SV40 poly(A) signal: SV40 polyadenylation signal
   3605..3690    -  rep_origin     M13 ori (fragment): M13 bacteriophage origin of replication; arrow indicates direction of (+) strand synthesis
   3976..3994    -  promoter       T3 promoter: promoter for bacteriophage T3 RNA polymerase
   4039..4055    -  protein_bind   lac operator: The lac repressor binds to the lac operator to inhibit transcription in E. coli. This inhibition can be relieved by adding lactose or isopropyl-β-D-thiogalactopyranoside (IPTG). lac repressor encoded by lacI
   4063..4093    -  promoter       lac promoter: promoter for the E. coli lac operon
   4108..4129    -  protein_bind   CAP binding site: CAP binding activates transcription in the presence of cAMP. E. coli catabolite activator protein
   4142..4234    -  CDS            lacI (fragment): lac repressor; lacI; The lac repressor binds to the lac operator to inhibit transcription in E. coli. This inhibition can be relieved by adding lactose or isopropyl-β-D-thiogalactopyranoside (IPTG).
   4417..5005    -  rep_origin     ori: high-copy-number ColE1/pMB1/pBR322/pUC origin of replication
   5176..6036    -  CDS            AmpR: β-lactamase; bla; confers resistance to ampicillin, carbenicillin, and related antibiotics
   6037..6141    -  promoter       AmpR promoter: bla
   6167..6497    -  rep_origin     f1 ori (fragment) (sequence partly withheld): f1 bacteriophage origin of replication; arrow indicates direction of (+) strand synthesis
   6495..6722    +  CDS            tyr (fragment) (sequence partly withheld): TYRO_ORYLA - Also known as tyro. Experimental evidence at transcript level: Swiss-Prot protein existence level 2. This is a copper-containing oxidase that functions in the formation of pigments such as melanins and other polyphenolic compounds. From Oryzias latipes (Japanese rice fish) (Japanese killifish).
