[The description below was written by a language model from this plasmid's Addgene catalogue record and pLannotate feature annotations shown in this document.]
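Description:
Tol2-lyzC-microRNA 727-Dendra2 is a zebrafish transgenesis plasmid built on a Tol2 transposon backbone and intended to overexpress zebrafish microRNA 727 together with the fluorescent protein Dendra2. It is maintained in E. coli through a high-copy ColE1/pUC-type origin and selected with ampicillin via the β-lactamase (AmpR) gene and its promoter. Remnants of a pBluescript-style backbone are also detected, including f1/M13 origin fragments, a lac promoter/operator region, a T3 promoter and part of a multiple cloning site.

The annotated payload includes a complete Dendra2 coding sequence, a green-to-red photoconvertible reporter, followed by a short SV40 large T antigen fragment and the SV40 polyadenylation signal that terminates the transcript. The name indicates that expression is driven by the lyzC (lysozyme C) promoter, which is commonly used for neutrophil-directed expression in zebrafish, but this promoter and the microRNA 727 sequence are not picked up by the automated annotation, so their exact positions are not stated. They presumably lie in the unannotated region upstream of Dendra2. A short zebrafish β-actin fragment is annotated in that upstream region; it may be part of the sequence context carrying the microRNA, though the record does not explain its role. The Tol2 arms are likewise not labelled, but a fragment matching medaka tyrosinase is consistent with Tol2-derived sequence, since the element was originally found in that locus.

With Tol2 transposase supplied, the cassette can integrate into the zebrafish genome, so that cells overexpressing the microRNA are marked by Dendra2. The associated work was a phenotypic microRNA screen on neutrophil migration.
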