Addgene plasmid #97132: Tol2-lyzC-microRNA 727-Dendra2
Purpose: overexpression of microRNA and Dendra2 in Zebrafish
Depositing lab: Qing Deng. Depositing organization: Purdue University. Publication: Phenotypical microRNA screen reveals a noncanonical role of CDK2 in regulating neutrophil migration. Hsu AY, Wang D, Liu S, Lu J, Syahirah R, Bennin DA, Huttenlocher A, Umulis DM, Wan J, Deng Q. Proc Natl Acad Sci U S A. 2019 Aug 26. pii: 1905221116. doi: 10.1073/pnas.1905221116. PubMed 31451657.
Backbone
  Vector backbone: Tol2
  Vector type: Zebrafish
Growth in bacteria
  Bacterial resistance: Ampicillin, 100 μg/mL
  Growth temperature: 37°C
  Growth strain: DH5alpha
  Copy number: High Copy
Gene/Insert
  Gene/Insert name: microRNA 727 Dendra2
  Species: D. rerio (zebrafish)
  Cloning method: Ligation Independent Cloning
Terms and licenses: Academic/Nonprofit Terms; Industry Terms: Not Available to Industry
How to cite: Tol2-lyzC-microRNA 727-Dendra2 was a gift from Qing Deng (Addgene plasmid # 97132 ; http://n2t.net/addgene:97132 ; RRID:Addgene_97132)
